Addgene plasmid #132724: pYZ_3WJrep_N10_switch
Purpose: T7 RNAP-driven expression of 3WJ repressor index 10 switch RNA with a GFP-ASV reporter
Depositing lab: Alexander Green & Peng Yin. Depositing organization: Arizona State University. Publication: De novo-designed translation-repressing riboregulators for multi-input cellular logic. Kim J, Zhou Y, Carlson PD, Teichmann M, Chaudhary S, Simmel FC, Silver PA, Collins JJ, Lucks JB, Yin P, Green AA. Nat Chem Biol. 2019 Dec;15(12):1173-1182. doi: 10.1038/s41589-019-0388-1. Epub 2019 Nov 4. PubMed 31686032.
Backbone
  Vector backbone: pCOLAduet
  Backbone size w/o insert (bp): 3224
  Vector type: Bacterial Expression
Growth in bacteria
  Bacterial resistance: Kanamycin, 50 μg/mL
  Growth temperature: 37°C
  Growth strain: DH5alpha
  Copy number: High Copy
Gene/Insert
  Gene/Insert name: 3WJ_N10_switch
  Species: Synthetic
  Insert size (bp): 967
  Cloning method: Gibson Cloning
  Sequencing primers: 5′ CGTTACTGGTTTCACATTCACCACCC
Terms and licenses: Academic/Nonprofit Terms; Industry Terms: Not Available to Industry
Depositor comments: The output gene is GFPmut3b with an ASV degradation tag. Please visit https://www.biorxiv.org/content/10.1101/501783v1 for bioRxiv preprint.
How to cite: pYZ_3WJrep_N10_switch was a gift from Alexander Green & Peng Yin (Addgene plasmid # 132724 ; http://n2t.net/addgene:132724 ; RRID:Addgene_132724)
