[The description below was written by a language model from this plasmid's Addgene catalogue record and pLannotate feature annotations shown in this document.]
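Description:
pYZ_3WJrep_N10_switch is a bacterial expression plasmid built on the pCOLADuet backbone and carrying a synthetic translation-repressing riboregulator, the three-way junction (3WJ) repressor switch RNA designated index 10. It replicates from the ColA origin, which is compatible with other common E. coli origins, so it can be co-maintained with a second plasmid, such as one supplying a cognate trigger RNA. Selection is by kanamycin through the aph(3')-Ia KanR gene. The backbone also encodes lacI under its own promoter. The annotation additionally reports a short tetracycline-resistance fragment and a partial AmpR promoter, which appear to be backbone remnants rather than functional markers.

The roughly 1 kb insert, assembled by Gibson cloning, is transcribed from a T7 promoter that spans the sequence origin and ends at a T7 terminator, so expression requires a host supplying T7 RNA polymerase. The short stretch between the promoter and the reporter coding sequence is unannotated and presumably holds the switch RNA module, which controls translation of the downstream gene. According to the depositor, the output is GFPmut3b fused to an ASV degradation tag. The automated annotation labels the coding region as a different fluorescent protein and the tag as an LVA-type ssrA fragment, which are most likely nearest-match calls rather than the true identities. The ssrA-family tag directs the reporter to ClpXP/ClpAP proteolysis, shortening its half-life so that fluorescence tracks changes in translation more closely. The construct serves as the switch component for testing de novo-designed repressing riboregulators and for building multi-input RNA logic in cells.
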