Features (pLannotate 1.2.2; 12 found; start..end, strand, type, name):
     99..812     +  CDS            hfriFP: hfriFP is a fluorescent protein published in 2013, derived from Herbaspirillum frisingense.
    822..842     +  CDS            ssrA tag (LVA) (fragment): C-terminal peptide that mediates degradation in bacteria through the ClpXP and ClpAP proteases (McGinness et al., 2006) mutant LVA variant that confers accelerated degradation under some conditions (Andersen et al., 1998)
    921..968     +  terminator     T7 terminator: transcription terminator for bacteriophage T7 RNA polymerase
   1132..1189    +  promoter       AmpR promoter (fragment): bla
   1198..2013    -  CDS            KanR: aminoglycoside phosphotransferase; aph(3')-Ia; confers resistance to kanamycin in bacteria or G418 (Geneticin®) in eukaryotes
   2014..2105    -  promoter       AmpR promoter: bla
   2123..2758    -  rep_origin     ColA ori: Plasmids containing the ColA origin of replication can be propagated in E. coli cells that contain additional plasmids with compatible origins.
   2843..2907    -  CDS            TcR (fragment): tetracycline efflux protein; tet; confers resistance to tetracycline
   2922..2943    -  protein_bind   CAP binding site: CAP binding activates transcription in the presence of cAMP. E. coli catabolite activator protein
   2956..4038    -  CDS            lacI: lac repressor; lacI; The lac repressor binds to the lac operator to inhibit transcription in E. coli. This inhibition can be relieved by adding lactose or isopropyl-β-D-thiogalactopyranoside (IPTG).
   4039..4116    -  promoter       lacI promoter: lacI
   4176..3       +  promoter       T7 promoter (across the origin): promoter for bacteriophage T7 RNA polymerase
>Addgene plasmid #132724 | pYZ_3WJrep_N10_switch | addgene full sequence | sequence record 261728 | Addgene NGS Result
AGGGTAGTAAGATTAGATATTGTTATAGTTATGAACAGAGGAGACATAACATGAACAAGTACAAGAACCG
AAACGAGAACCTGGCGGCAGCGCAAAAGATGCGTAAAGGAGAAGAACTTTTCACTGGAGTTGTCCCAATT
CTTGTTGAATTAGATGGTGATGTTAATGGGCACAAATTTTCTGTCAGTGGAGAGGGTGAAGGTGATGCAA
CATACGGAAAACTTACCCTTAAATTTATTTGCACTACTGGAAAACTACCTGTTCCGTGGCCAACACTTGT
CACTACTTTCGGTTATGGTGTTCAATGCTTTGCGAGATACCCAGATCACATGAAACAGCATGACTTTTTC
AAGAGTGCCATGCCCGAAGGTTACGTACAGGAAAGAACTATATTTTTCAAAGATGACGGGAACTACAAGA
CACGTGCTGAAGTCAAGTTTGAAGGTGATACCCTTGTTAATAGAATCGAGTTAAAAGGTATTGATTTTAA
AGAAGATGGAAACATTCTTGGACACAAATTGGAATACAACTATAACTCACACAATGTATACATCATGGCA
GACAAACAAAAGAATGGAATCAAAGTTAACTTCAAAATTAGACACAACATTGAAGATGGAAGCGTTCAAC
TAGCAGACCATTATCAACAAAATACTCCGATTGGCGATGGCCCTGTCCTTTTACCAGACAACCATTACCT
GTCCACACAATCTGCCCTTTCGAAAGATCCCAACGAAAAGAGAGACCACATGGTCCTTCTTGAGTTTGTA
ACCGCTGCTGGGATTACACATGGCATGGATGAACTATACAAAAGGCCTGCAGCAAACGACGAAAACTACG
CTGCATCAGTTTAATAAGATAAACCAGAGCGGCACGGCAAGCAGAGTATACGAGATTCGGTAGCCACCGC
TGAGCAATAACTAGCATAACCCCTTGGGGCCTCTAAACGGGTCTTGAGGGGTTTTTTGCTGAAACCTCAG
GCATTTGAGAAGCACACGGTCACACTGCTTCCGGTAGTCAATAAACCGGTAAACCAGCAATAGACATAAG
CGGCTATTTAACGACCCTGCCCTGAACCGACGACAAGCTGACGACCGGGTCTCCGCAAGTGGCACTTTTC
GGGGAAATGTGCGCGGAACCCCTATTTGTTTATTTTTCTAAATACATTCAAATATGTATCCGCTCATGAA
TTAATTCTTAGAAAAACTCATCGAGCATCAAATGAAACTGCAATTTATTCATATCAGGATTATCAATACC
ATATTTTTGAAAAAGCCGTTTCTGTAATGAAGGAGAAAACTCACCGAGGCAGTTCCATAGGATGGCAAGA
TCCTGGTATCGGTCTGCGATTCCGACTCGTCCAACATCAATACAACCTATTAATTTCCCCTCGTCAAAAA
TAAGGTTATCAAGTGAGAAATCACCATGAGTGACGACTGAATCCGGTGAGAATGGCAAAAGTTTATGCAT
TTCTTTCCAGACTTGTTCAACAGGCCAGCCATTACGCTCGTCATCAAAATCACTCGCATCAACCAAACCG
TTATTCATTCGTGATTGCGCCTGAGCGAGACGAAATACGCGGTCGCTGTTAAAAGGACAATTACAAACAG
GAATCGAATGCAACCGGCGCAGGAACACTGCCAGCGCATCAACAATATTTTCACCTGAATCAGGATATTC
TTCTAATACCTGGAATGCTGTTTTCCCGGGGATCGCAGTGGTGAGTAACCATGCATCATCAGGAGTACGG
ATAAAATGCTTGATGGTCGGAAGAGGCATAAATTCCGTCAGCCAGTTTAGTCTGACCATCTCATCTGTAA
CATCATTGGCAACGCTACCTTTGCCATGTTTCAGAAACAACTCTGGCGCATCGGGCTTCCCATACAATCG
ATAGATTGTCGCACCTGATTGCCCGACATTATCGCGAGCCCATTTATACCCATATAAATCAGCATCCATG
TTGGAATTTAATCGCGGCCTAGAGCAAGACGTTTCCCGTTGAATATGGCTCATACTCTTCCTTTTTCAAT
ATTATTGAAGCATTTATCAGGGTTATTGTCTCATGAGCGGATACATATTTGAATGTATTTAGAAAAATAA
ACAAATAGGCATGCTAGCGCAGAAACGTCCTAGAAGATGCCAGGAGGATACTTAGCAGAGAGACAATAAG
GCCGGAGCGAAGCCGTTTTTCCATAGGCTCCGCCCCCCTGACGAACATCACGAAATCTGACGCTCAAATC
AGTGGTGGCGAAACCCGACAGGACTATAAAGATACCAGGCGTTTCCCCCTGATGGCTCCCTCTTGCGCTC
TCCTGTTCCCGTCCTGCGGCGTCCGTGTTGTGGTGGAGGCTTTACCCAAATCACCACGTCCCGTTCCGTG
TAGACAGTTCGCTCCAAGCTGGGCTGTGTGCAAGAACCCCCCGTTCAGCCCGACTGCTGCGCCTTATCCG
GTAACTATCATCTTGAGTCCAACCCGGAAAGACACGACAAAACGCCACTGGCAGCAGCCATTGGTAACTG
AGAATTAGTGGATTTAGATATCGAGAGTCTTGAAGTGGTGGCCTAACAGAGGCTACACTGAAAGGACAGT
ATTTGGTATCTGCGCTCCACTAAAGCCAGTTACCAGGTTAAGCAGTTCCCCAACTGACTTAACCTTCGAT
CAAACCGCCTCCCCAGGCGGTTTTTTCGTTTACAGAGCAGGAGATTACGACGATCGTAAAAGGATCTCAA
GAAGATCCTTTACGGATTCCCGACACCATCACTCTAGATTTCAGTGCAATTTATCTCTTCAAATGTAGCA
CCTGAAGTCAGCCCCATACGATATAAGTTGTAATTCTCATGTTAGTCATGCCCCGCGCCCACCGGAAGGA
GCTGACTGGGTTGAAGGCTCTCAAGGGCATCGGTCGAGATCCCGGTGCCTAATGAGTGAGCTAACTTACA
TTAATTGCGTTGCGCTCACTGCCCGCTTTCCAGTCGGGAAACCTGTCGTGCCAGCTGCATTAATGAATCG
GCCAACGCGCGGGGAGAGGCGGTTTGCGTATTGGGCGCCAGGGTGGTTTTTCTTTTCACCAGTGAGACGG
GCAACAGCTGATTGCCCTTCACCGCCTGGCCCTGAGAGAGTTGCAGCAAGCGGTCCACGCTGGTTTGCCC
CAGCAGGCGAAAATCCTGTTTGATGGTGGTTAACGGCGGGATATAACATGAGCTGTCTTCGGTATCGTCG
TATCCCACTACCGAGATGTCCGCACCAACGCGCAGCCCGGACTCGGTAATGGCGCGCATTGCGCCCAGCG
CCATCTGATCGTTGGCAACCAGCATCGCAGTGGGAACGATGCCCTCATTCAGCATTTGCATGGTTTGTTG
AAAACCGGACATGGCACTCCAGTCGCCTTCCCGTTCCGCTATCGGCTGAATTTGATTGCGAGTGAGATAT
TTATGCCAGCCAGCCAGACGCAGACGCGCCGAGACAGAACTTAATGGGCCCGCTAACAGCGCGATTTGCT
GGTGACCCAATGCGACCAGATGCTCCACGCCCAGTCGCGTACCGTCTTCATGGGAGAAAATAATACTGTT
GATGGGTGTCTGGTCAGAGACATCAAGAAATAACGCCGGAACATTAGTGCAGGCAGCTTCCACAGCAATG
GCATCCTGGTCATCCAGCGGATAGTTAATGATCAGCCCACTGACGCGTTGCGCGAGAAGATTGTGCACCG
CCGCTTTACAGGCTTCGACGCCGCTTCGTTCTACCATCGACACCACCACGCTGGCACCCAGTTGATCGGC
GCGAGATTTAATCGCCGCGACAATTTGCGACGGCGCGTGCAGGGCCAGACTGGAGGTGGCAACGCCAATC
AGCAACGACTGTTTGCCCGCCAGTTGTTGTGCCACGCGGTTGGGAATGTAATTCAGCTCCGCCATCGCCG
CTTCCACTTTTTCCCGCGTTTTCGCAGAAACGTGGCTGGCCTGGTTCACCACGCGGGAAACGGTCTGATA
AGAGACACCGGCATACTCTGCGACATCGTATAACGTTACTGGTTTCACATTCACCACCCTGAATTGACTC
TCTTCCGGGCGCTATCATGCCATACCGCGAAAGGTTTTGCGCCATTCGATGGTGTCCGGGATCTCGACGC
TCTCCCTTATGGCCGGGTTTAGAAATCTGAAGCTCTAGAGAGCGCTAATACGACTCACTAT
