>Addgene plasmid #132724 | pYZ_3WJrep_N10_switch | depositor partial sequence | sequence record 255205 | 3WJ repressor switch N10
GGGTAGTAAGATTAGATATTGTTATAGTTATGAACAGAGGAGACATAACATGAACAAGTACAAGAACCGA
AACGAGAACCTGGCGGCAGCGCAAAAG
