>Addgene plasmid #132724 | pYZ_3WJrep_N10_switch | depositor partial sequence | sequence record 255206 | GFPmut3b-ASV-T7_terminator
ATGCGTAAAGGAGAAGAACTTTTCACTGGAGTTGTCCCAATTCTTGTTGAATTAGATGGTGATGTTAATG
GGCACAAATTTTCTGTCAGTGGAGAGGGTGAAGGTGATGCAACATACGGAAAACTTACCCTTAAATTTAT
TTGCACTACTGGAAAACTACCTGTTCCGTGGCCAACACTTGTCACTACTTTCGGTTATGGTGTTCAATGC
TTTGCGAGATACCCAGATCACATGAAACAGCATGACTTTTTCAAGAGTGCCATGCCCGAAGGTTACGTAC
AGGAAAGAACTATATTTTTCAAAGATGACGGGAACTACAAGACACGTGCTGAAGTCAAGTTTGAAGGTGA
TACCCTTGTTAATAGAATCGAGTTAAAAGGTATTGATTTTAAAGAAGATGGAAACATTCTTGGACACAAA
TTGGAATACAACTATAACTCACACAATGTATACATCATGGCAGACAAACAAAAGAATGGAATCAAAGTTA
ACTTCAAAATTAGACACAACATTGAAGATGGAAGCGTTCAACTAGCAGACCATTATCAACAAAATACTCC
GATTGGCGATGGCCCTGTCCTTTTACCAGACAACCATTACCTGTCCACACAATCTGCCCTTTCGAAAGAT
CCCAACGAAAAGAGAGACCACATGGTCCTTCTTGAGTTTGTAACCGCTGCTGGGATTACACATGGCATGG
ATGAACTATACAAAAGGCCTGCAGCAAACGACGAAAACTACGCTGCATCAGTTTAATAAGATAAACCAGA
GCGGCACGGCAAGCAGAGTATACGAGATTCGGTAGCCACCGCTGAGCAATAACTAGCATAACCCCTTGGG
GCCTCTAAACGGGTCTTGAGGGGTTTTTTG
